>Addgene plasmid #175311 | pH6HTC_mmHUR-Halo | addgene full sequence | sequence record 345073 | Addgene NGS Result
GTGGCGGGCAGGACGCCCGCCATAAACTGCCAGGCATCAAATTAAGCAGAAGGCCATCCTGACGGATGGC
CTTTTTGCGTTTCTACAAACTCTTTTGTTTATTTTTCTAAATACATTCAAATATGTATCCGCTCATGGAT
CTCGATCCCGCGAAATTAATACGACTCACTATAGGGTATTTTAACTTTACTAAGGAGCGATCGCTTCCGA
ATTCCTACCGCGGATATCTAGAGCCACCATGGCGTCTAATGGTTATGAAGACCACATGGCGGAAGACTGC
AGGGATGACATTGGGAGAACGAATTTAATTGTCAACTACCTCCCTCAGAACATGACCCAAGAGGAACTAC
GAAGTCTGTTCAGCAGCATTGGCGAGGTTGAATCTGCAAAGCTTATTCGGGATAAAGTAGCAGGACACAG
CTTGGGCTACGGTTTTGTGAACTATGTGACTGCAAAAGATGCAGAGAGAGCAATCAGCACACTGAACGGC
TTGAGACTCCAGTCCAAAACCATTAAGGTGTCATATGCTCGCCCAAGCTCAGAGGTCATCAAAGATGCCA
ACTTATACATCAGTGGGCTCCCAAGGACCATGACACAGAAGGATGTGGAAGACATGTTTTCTCGGTTTGG
GCGAATCATCAACTCCAGGGTCCTTGTGGATCAGACCACAGGTTTGTCCAGAGGGGTTGCCTTTATCCGG
TTTGACAAACGGTCAGAAGCAGAAGAGGCAATTACCAGTTTCAATGGTCATAAACCCCCAGGTTCCTCCG
AGCCCATCACAGTGAAGTTTGCAGCCAATCCCAACCAGAACAAAAACATGGCTCTCCTCTCGCAGCTGTA
CCACTCGCCTGCTAGGCGGTTTGGAGGCCCTGTACACCACCAGGCACAGAGATTCAGGTTCTCCCCTATG
GGTGTAGATCACATGAGTGGGATTTCTGGTGTCAATGTCCCCGGCAATGCTTCCTCGGGCTGGTGCATCT
TCATCTACAACCTTGGGCAAGACGCCGATGAGGGGATCCTCTGGCAGATGTTTGGCCCCTTTGGTGCAGT
TACCAATGTGAAAGTGATTCGTGATTTCAACACCAACAAGTGCAAAGGGTTTGGTTTTGTGACCATGACA
AACTATGAAGAAGCTGCAATGGCCATAGCAAGTCTGAACGGCTACCGCCTGGGGGACAAAATTTTACAGG
TTTCCTTCAAAACCAACAAGTCCCACAAAGGCGGCTCCGGCTCCTGCAGGCGAGCTCTCGAGCCAACCAC
TGAGGATCTGTACTTTCAGAGCGATAACGATGGATCCGAAATCGGTACTGGCTTTCCATTCGACCCCCAT
TATGTGGAAGTCCTGGGCGAGCGCATGCACTACGTCGATGTTGGTCCGCGCGATGGCACCCCTGTGCTGT
TCCTGCACGGTAACCCGACCTCCTCCTACGTGTGGCGCAACATCATCCCGCATGTTGCACCGACCCATCG
CTGCATTGCTCCAGACCTGATCGGTATGGGCAAATCCGACAAACCAGACCTGGGTTATTTCTTCGACGAC
CACGTCCGCTTCATGGATGCCTTCATCGAAGCCCTGGGTCTGGAAGAGGTCGTCCTGGTCATTCACGACT
GGGGCTCCGCTCTGGGTTTCCACTGGGCCAAGCGCAATCCAGAGCGCGTCAAAGGTATTGCATTTATGGA
GTTCATCCGCCCTATCCCGACCTGGGACGAATGGCCAGAATTTGCCCGCGAGACCTTCCAGGCCTTCCGC
ACCACCGACGTCGGCCGCAAGCTGATCATCGATCAGAACGTTTTTATCGAGGGTACGCTGCCGATGGGTG
TCGTCCGCCCGCTGACTGAAGTCGAGATGGACCATTACCGCGAGCCGTTCCTGAATCCTGTTGACCGCGA
GCCACTGTGGCGCTTCCCAAACGAGCTGCCAATCGCCGGTGAGCCAGCGAACATCGTCGCGCTGGTCGAA
GAATACATGGACTGGCTGCACCAGTCCCCTGTCCCGAAGCTGCTGTTCTGGGGCACCCCAGGCGTTCTGA
TCCCACCGGCCGAAGCCGCTCGCCTGGCCAAAAGCCTGCCTAACTGCAAGGCTGTGGACATCGGCCCGGG
TCTGAATCTGCTGCAAGAAGACAACCCGGACCTGATCGGCAGCGAGATCGCGCGCTGGCTGTCTACTCTG
GAGATTTCCGGTCATCATCACCATCACCACTAATAGTCAACCGCTGAGCAATAACTAGCATAACCCCTTG
GGGCCTCTAAACGGGTCTTGAGGGGTTTTTTGCTGAAAGGAGGAACTATATCCGGTTCGCTTGCTGTCCA
TAAAACCGCCCAGTCTAGCTATCGCCATGTAAGCCCACTGCAAGCTACCTGCTTTCTCTTTGCGCTTGCG
TTTTCCCTTGTCCAGATAGCCCAGTAGCTGACATTCATCCGGGGTCAGCACCGTTTCTGCGGACTGGCTT
TCTACGTAATGGTTTCTTAGACGTCAGGTGGCACTTTTCGGGGAAATGTGCGCGGAACCCCTATTTGTTT
ATTTTTCTAAATACATTCAAATATGTATCCGCTCATGAGACAATAACCCTGATAAATGCTTCAATAATAT
TGAAAAAGGAAGAGTATGAGTATTCAACATTTCCGTGTCGCCCTTATTCCCTTTTTTGCGGCATTTTGCC
TTCCTGTTTTTGCTCACCCAGAAACGCTGGTGAAAGTAAAAGATGCTGAAGATCAGTTGGGTGCACGAGT
GGGTTACATCGAACTGGATCTCAACAGCGGTAAGATCCTTGAGAGTTTTCGCCCCGAAGAACGTTTTCCA
ATGATGAGCACTTTCAAAGTTCTGCTATGTGGCGCGGTATTATCCCGTATTGACGCCGGGCAAGAGCAAC
TCGGTCGCCGCATACACTATTCTCAGAATGACTTGGTTGAGTACTCACCAGTCACAGAAAAGCATCTTAC
GGATGGCATGACAGTAAGAGAATTATGCAGTGCTGCCATAACCATGAGTGATAACACTGCGGCCAACTTA
CTTCTGACAACTATCGGAGGACCGAAGGAGCTAACCGCTTTTTTGCACAACATGGGGGATCATGTAACTC
GCCTTGATCGTTGGGAACCGGAGCTGAATGAAGCCATACCAAACGACGAGCGTGACACCACGATGCCTGT
AGCAATGGCAACAACGTTGCGCAAACTATTAACTGGCGAACTACTTACTCTAGCTTCCCGGCAACAATTA
ATAGACTGGATGGAGGCGGATAAAGTTGCAGGACCACTTCTGCGCTCGGCCCTTCCGGCTGGCTGGTTTA
TTGCTGATAAATCTGGAGCCGGTGAGCGTGGGTCTCGCGGTATCATTGCAGCACTGGGGCCAGATGGTAA
GCCCTCCCGTATCGTAGTTATCTACACGACGGGGAGTCAGGCAACTATGGATGAACGAAATAGACAGATC
GCTGAGATAGGTGCCTCACTGATTAAGCATTGGTAATTCGAAATGACCGACCAAGCGACGCCCAACCGGT
ATCAGCTCACTCAAAGGCGGTAATACGGTTATCCACAGAATCAGGGGATAACGCAGGAAAGAACATGTGA
GCAAAAGGCCAGCAAAAGGCCAGGAACCGTAAAAAGGCCGCGTTGCTGGCGTTTTTCCATAGGCTCCGCC
CCCCTGACGAGCATCACAAAAATCGACGCTCAAGTCAGAGGTGGCGAAACCCGACAGGACTATAAAGATA
CCAGGCGTTTCCCCCTGGAAGCTCCCTCGTGCGCTCTCCTGTTCCGACCCTGCCGCTTACCGGATACCTG
TCCGCCTTTCTCCCTTCGGGAAGCGTGGCGCTTTCTCATAGCTCACGCTGTAGGTATCTCAGTTCGGTGT
AGGTCGTTCGCTCCAAGCTGGGCTGTGTGCACGAACCCCCCGTTCAGCCCGACCGCTGCGCCTTATCCGG
TAACTATCGTCTTGAGTCCAACCCGGTAAGACACGACTTATCGCCACTGGCAGCAGCCACTGGTAACAGG
ATTAGCAGAGCGAGGTATGTAGGCGGTGCTACAGAGTTCTTGAAGTGGTGGCCTAACTACGGCTACACTA
GAAGGACAGTATTTGGTATCTGCGCTCTGCTGAAGCCAGTTACCTTCGGAAAAAGAGTTGGTAGCTCTTG
ATCCGGCAAACAAACCACCGCTGGTAGCGGTGGTTTTTTTGTTTGCAAGCAGCAGATTACGCGCAGAAAA
AAAGGATTTCAAGAAGATCCTTTGATCTTTTCTACGGGGTCTGACGCTCAGTGGAACGAAAACTCACGTT
AAGGGCATATGATGGTAGTGTGGGGTCTCCCCATGCGAGAGTAGGGAACTGCCAGGCATCAAATAAAACG
AAAGGCTCAGTCGAAAGACTGGGCCTTTCGTTTTATCTGTTGTTTGTCGGTGAACGCTCTCCTGAGTAGG
ACAAATCCGCCGGGAGCGGATTTGAACGTTGCGAAGCAACGGCCCGGAGG
Features (pLannotate 1.2.2; 12 found; start..end, strand, type, name):
     48..75      +  terminator     rrnB T2 terminator: transcription terminator T2 from the E. coli rrnB gene
     94..137     +  promoter       AmpR promoter (fragment): bla
    157..175     +  promoter       T7 promoter: promoter for bacteriophage T7 RNA polymerase
    245..1219    +  CDS            Elavl1: ELAV1_MOUSE - Also known as Elra, Hua. Experimental evidence at protein level: Swiss-Prot protein existence level 1. RNA-binding protein that binds to the 3'-UTR region of mRNAs and increases their stability. Involved in embryonic stem cells (ESCs) differentiation: preferentially binds mRNAs that are not methylated by N6-methyladenosine (m6A), stabilizing them, promoting ESCs differentiation (PubMed:24394384). Binds to poly-U elements and AU-rich elements (AREs) in the 3'-UTR of target mRNAs. Binds avidly to the AU- rich element in FOS and IL3/interleukin-3 mRNAs. In the case of the FOS AU-ric
   1262..1282    +  CDS            TEV site: tobacco etch virus (TEV) protease recognition and cleavage site
   1298..2181    +  CDS            HaloTag® (fragment): modified bacterial dehalogenase that forms covalent bonds with chloroalkane derivatives
   2225..2272    +  terminator     T7 terminator: transcription terminator for bacteriophage T7 RNA polymerase
   2282..2458    -  CDS            tnpA (fragment): TN5P_ECOLX - Also known as tnp. Experimental evidence at protein level: Swiss-Prot protein existence level 1. Mediates transposition of transposon Tn5 by a 'cut and paste' mechanism. First, the monomeric transposase binds the 19 bp inverted DNA repeats flanking the transposon. Then, dimerization of the DNA- bound transposase creates a synaptic DNA complex. After nicking of the first DNA strand, excision of the transposon proceeds through a series of intermediates. The transposase then mediates the insertion of the transposon at a new site by strand transfer. The activity of the wild- type tran
   2501..2605    +  promoter       AmpR promoter: bla
   2606..3466    +  CDS            AmpR: β-lactamase; bla; confers resistance to ampicillin, carbenicillin, and related antibiotics
   3624..4212    -  rep_origin     ori: high-copy-number ColE1/pMB1/pBR322/pUC origin of replication
   4330..4416    +  terminator     rrnB T1 terminator: Escherichia coli rrnB; transcription terminator T1 from the E. coli rrnB gene
