[The description below was written by a language model from this plasmid's Addgene catalogue record and pLannotate feature annotations shown in this document.]
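Description:
pH6HTC_mmHUR-Halo is a 4,460 bp bacterial and cell-free expression plasmid for producing mouse HuR (ELAVL1) as a HaloTag fusion protein. It is built on a version of the pH6HTC backbone from which the cer region has been removed. The plasmid is maintained in E. coli at high copy through a ColE1/pUC-type origin and is selected with ampicillin via a β-lactamase gene driven by its own bla promoter. rrnB T1 and T2 terminators sit upstream of the expression cassette, where they presumably shield it from read-through transcription coming from the backbone. The annotation also picks up a short AmpR promoter fragment and a small remnant of the Tn5 transposase gene, which appear to be non-functional backbone leftovers.

The expression cassette runs from a T7 promoter to a T7 terminator, so transcription depends on T7 RNA polymerase, supplied either by a suitable E. coli expression strain or by a coupled in vitro transcription/translation system. The Elavl1 coding sequence was inserted by Gibson assembly. It is followed in the same orientation by a TEV protease recognition site and then HaloTag, a modified bacterial dehalogenase that forms a covalent bond with chloroalkane ligands. The catalogue entry lists the C-terminal tag as HaloTag-6xHis, although the His tag is not separately annotated in the feature table. This layout allows the RNA-binding protein to be captured covalently on chloroalkane resins or labelled with Halo ligands, with the option of releasing HuR by TEV cleavage. The associated publication concerns large-scale identification of RNA-binding protein–RNA interactions, which is consistent with using the purified or immobilised fusion as bait for in vitro RNA-binding assays.
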