Addgene plasmid #175311: pH6HTC_mmHUR-Halo
Purpose: Production of HaloTag fusion protein
Depositing lab: Claudia Kutter. Depositing organization: Karolinska Institutet. Publication: Large-scale identification of RBP-RNA interactions by RAPseq refines essentials of post-transcriptional gene regulation. Atanasoai I, Papavasileiou S, Preiß N, Kutter C. bioRxiv 2021.11.08.467743 10.1101/2021.11.08.467743.
Backbone
  Vector backbone: pH6HTC_minus_cer-region
  Vector type: Bacterial Expression ; Cell Free Expression
Growth in bacteria
  Bacterial resistance: Ampicillin, 100 μg/mL
  Growth temperature: 37°C
  Growth strain: DH5alpha
  Copy number: High Copy
Gene/Insert
  Gene/Insert name: HUR (alt name: ELAVL1)
  Species: M. musculus (mouse)
  Entrez Gene: Elavl1 (a.k.a. 2410055N02Rik, HUR, Hua)
  Tag / fusion protein: HaloTag-6xHis (C terminal on backbone)
  Cloning method: Gibson Cloning
Terms and licenses: Academic/Nonprofit Terms; Industry Terms: Not Available to Industry
Depositor comments: Please visit https://doi.org/10.1101/2021.11.08.467743 for bioRxiv preprint.
How to cite: pH6HTC_mmHUR-Halo was a gift from Claudia Kutter (Addgene plasmid # 175311 ; http://n2t.net/addgene:175311 ; RRID:Addgene_175311)
